Addgene plasmid #23558: pDONR223-IHPK1
Depositing lab: William Hahn & David Root. Depositing organization: Dana-Farber Cancer Institute. Publication: COT drives resistance to RAF inhibition through MAP kinase pathway reactivation. Johannessen CM, Boehm JS, Kim SY, Thomas SR, Wardwell L, Johnson LA, Emery CM, Stransky N, Cogdill AP, Barretina J, Caponigro G, Hieronymus H, Murray RR, Salehi-Ashtiani K, Hill DE, Vidal M, Zhao JJ, Yang X, Alkan O, Kim S, Harris JL, Wilson CJ, Myer VE, Finan PM, Root DE, Roberts TM, Golub T, Flaherty KT, Dummer R, Weber BL, Sellers WR, Schlegel R, Wargo JA, Hahn WC, Garraway LA. Nature. 2010 Dec 16;468(7326):968-72. doi: 10.1038/nature09627 PubMed 21107320.
Backbone
  Vector backbone: pDONR223
  Backbone manufacturer: Invitrogen
  Backbone size w/o insert (bp): 5005
  Vector type: Gateway Donor vector
Growth in bacteria
  Bacterial resistance: Spectinomycin, 50 μg/mL
  Growth temperature: 37°C
  Growth strain: DH5alpha
  Copy number: High Copy
Gene/Insert
  Gene/Insert name: IHPK1 (alt name: inositol hexaphosphate kinase 1)
  Species: H. sapiens (human)
  Insert size (bp): 1326
  Mutation: 1MM
  Entrez Gene: IP6K1 (a.k.a. IHPK1, PiUS)
  Cloning method: Gateway Cloning
  Sequencing primers: 5′ M13pUC-fwd; 3′ M13rev
Terms and licenses: Academic/Nonprofit Terms; Industry Terms: Not Available to Industry
Depositor comments: The ORF has no Stop codon. This design enables easy recombination into a destination vector to add an epitope tag of choice and Stop codon to the ORF. Do NOT use this plasmid directly for transfections. A set of 4 custom lentiviral vectors is available ( pLX301 (http://www.addgene.org/25895/) , pLX302 (http://www.addgene.org/25896/) , pLX303 (http://www.addgene.org/25897/) , pLX304 (http://www.addgene.org/25890/) ) to be used to express these ORFs in mammalian cells. These plasmids are not included in the kit and must be ordered separately.
How to cite: pDONR223-IHPK1 was a gift from William Hahn & David Root (Addgene plasmid # 23558 ; http://n2t.net/addgene:23558 ; RRID:Addgene_23558)
