[The description below was written by a language model from this plasmid's Addgene catalogue record.]
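Description:
pDONR223-IHPK1 is a Gateway entry clone built in the pDONR223 donor backbone (about 5 kb without insert). It carries the human open reading frame for inositol hexaphosphate kinase 1, listed under the current gene symbol IP6K1 and also known as IHPK1 or PiUS. The plasmid is maintained in E. coli at high copy number and is selected with spectinomycin. The insert is about 1.3 kb and was introduced by Gateway recombination, so in the finished clone the ORF should be flanked by attL-type sites that allow transfer to attR-containing destination vectors through an LR reaction. No feature table is provided, however, so the exact sites and the origin of replication are not stated in the record. The mutation field reads "1MM", which probably indicates a single mismatch relative to the reference sequence, although the record does not spell out its position or consequence. M13 forward and reverse priming sites flank the insert for sequence verification.

The ORF was deliberately cloned without a stop codon. After recombination into a destination vector, it can therefore be read through into a C-terminal epitope tag and a stop codon supplied by that vector. The record describes no promoter driving the insert, and the depositors state that the plasmid is not meant to be transfected directly. It serves instead as a shuttle source for making expression constructs, and the depositors point to a companion set of lentiviral destination vectors (pLX301 to pLX304) for expression in mammalian cells. The clone belongs to a kit of kinase ORFs associated with a study of resistance to RAF inhibition through MAP kinase pathway reactivation, consistent with use in gain-of-function ORF expression screens.
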