>Addgene plasmid #23558 | pDONR223-IHPK1 | depositor partial sequence | sequence record 10767 | Author sequence
ATGTGTGTTTGTCAAACCATGGAAGTGGGGCAGTATGGCAAGAATGCAAGTCGGGCTGGAGACCGGGGAG
TCCTCCTGGAGCCCTTCATCCACCAAGTAGGCGGACACAGCAGCATGATGCGTTACGACGATCACACTGT
GTGCAAGCCCCTCATCTCCCGGGAACAGCGCTTTTACGAGTCCCTCCCTCCCGAAATGAAGGAGTTCACC
CCTGAATACAAAGGCGTGGTATCTGTCTGTTTTGAGGGGGACAGTGATGGTTACATCAACTTAGTGGCCT
ATCCTTATGTGGAAAGTGAGACTGTGGAACAGGATGACACAACAGAACGGGAGCAACCTCGGCGCAAACA
CTCCCGCCGGAGCCTGCACCGGTCAGGCAGTGGCAGTGACCACAAGGAGGAGAAAGCCAGCCTGTCCCTT
GAGACCTCTGAGAGCTCACAGGAGGCAAAGAGTCCGAAGGTGGAGCTGCACAGCCACTCAGAGGTCCCTT
TCCAGATGCTAGATGGCAACAGTGGCTTGAGTTCTGAGAAGATCAGCCACAACCCCTGGAGCCTGCGTTG
TCACAAGCAGCAGCTGAGCCGCATGCGCTCCGAGTCCAAGGACCGAAAGCTCTACAAGTTCCTCCTGCTT
GAGAACGTGGTGCACCACTTCAAGTACCCCTGCGTGTTGGACCTGAAGATGGGCACGCGGCAGCATGGCG
ATGACGCGTCAGCTGAGAAGGCAGCCCGGCAGATGCGGAAATGCGAGCAGAGCACATCAGCCACGCTGGG
CGTCAGGGTCTGCGGCATGCAGGTGTACCAGCTGGACACAGGGCATTACCTCTGCAGGAACAAGTACTAT
GGCCGTGGGCTCTCCATTGAAGGCTTCCGCAATGCCCTCTATCAATATCTGCACAATGGCCTGGACCTGC
GACGTGACCTGTTTGAGCCTATCCTGAGCAAACTGCGGGGCCTGAAAGCTGTGCTGGAGCGGCAGGCCTC
TTACCGCTTCTACTCCAGTTCCCTGCTTGTCATCTATGATGGCAAGGAGTGCCGGGCTGAGTCCTGCCTG
GACCGCCGGTCTGAGATGCGTCTCAAGCACCTGGACATGGTGCTCCCTGAGGTGGCGTCATCCTGTGGCC
CCAGCACCAGCCCCAGCAACACCAGCCCCGAGGCGGGTCCCTCCTCTCAGCCCAAGGTGGATGTCCGCAT
GATTGACTTTGCACACAGCACATTCAAGGGCTTCCGGGATGACCCCACCGTGCATGATGGGCCAGACAGA
GGCTACGTGTTTGGCCTGGAGAACCTCATCAGCATCATGGAACAGATGCGGGACGAGAACCAGTAG
