>Addgene plasmid #23558 | pDONR223-IHPK1 | addgene partial sequence | sequence record 29436 | 23558 with M13pUC-fwd
TAATGATTTTATTTTGACTGATAGTGACCTGTTCGTTGCAACAAATTGATGAGCAATGCTTTTTTATAAT
GCCAACTTTGTACAAAAAAGTTGGCATGTGTGTTTGTCAAACCATGGAAGTGGGGCAGTATGGCAAGAAT
GCAAGTCGGGCTGGAGACCGGGGAGTCCTCCTGGAGCCCTTCATCCACCAAGTAGGCGGACACAGCAGCA
TGATGCGTTACGACGATCACACTGTGTGCAAGCCCCTCATCTCCCGGGAACAGCGCTTTTACGAGTCCCT
CCCTCCCGAAATGAAGGAGTTCACCCCTGAATACAAAGGCGTGGTATCTGTCTGTTTTGAGGGGGACAGT
GATGGTTACATCAACTTAGTGGCCTATCCTTATGTGGAAAGTGAGACTGTGGAACAGGATGACACAACAG
AACGGGAGCAACCTCGGCGCAAACACTCCCGCCGGAGCCTGCACCGGTCAGGCAGTGGCAGTGACCACAA
GGAGGAGAAAGCCAGCCTGTCCCTTGAGACCTCTGAGAGCTCACAGGAGGCAAAGAGTCCGAAGGTGGAG
CTGCACAGCCACTCAGAGGTCCCTTTCCAGATGCTAGATGGC
